>Addgene plasmid #26505 | pJC130.1-npp-18 | depositor partial sequence | sequence record 12534 | Author sequence
CGCATTTTTCCTTATAATATTTCCATTTGGATGATGTCGGTTATTCTAATTGAAGCGCGAAATATGGATC
TAGACGAATATGATTCTTTGCTGCCGAAAGATAAAAGGGGGGCAGAGTTTTTTATTCGACGAGTTGTTGG
TAAACGGGGTGCAGAATTTTTCATTCGTCGAGTCGTCGGAAAAAGGAATTCTGATTATCTCATTCAATAA
AACTGCCAAGTGAATGAATGCTTTTTGGAAACAATTTATGAACGTTTAATAAATAACAATTTTTTTGGTT
TAAAAAAAAAAAAA
