>Addgene plasmid #26505 | pJC130.1-npp-18 | addgene partial sequence | sequence record 32701 | 26505 with T3
TACGACTCACTATAGGTTTTTTTTTTTTTAAACCAAAAAAATTGTTATTTATTAAACGTTCATAAATTGT
TTCCAAAAAGCATTCATTCACTTGGCAGTTTTATTGAATGAGATAATCAGAATTCCTTTTTCCGACGACT
CGACGAATGAAAAATTCTGCACCCCGTTTACCAACAACTCGTCGAATAAAAAACTCTGCCCCCCTTTTAT
CTTTCGGCAGCAAAGAATCATATTCGTCTAGATCCATATTTCGCGCTTCAATTAGAATAACCGACATCAT
CCAAATTGGAAATATTATAAGGAAAAATACTGTAGTTCTACTGATAAATTCCAAAGGTCACTTCTATAGT
GTCACCTAAATCTCCCTATAGTGAGTCGTATTAGGATC
