>Addgene plasmid #26505 | pJC130.1-npp-18 | addgene partial sequence | sequence record 32702 | 26505 with SP6
ATTTTTCCTTATAATATTTCCAATTTGGATGATGTCGGTTATTCTAATTGAAGCGCGAAATATGGATCTA
GACGAATATGATTCTTTGCTGCCGAAAGATAAAAGGGGGGCAGAGTTTTTTATTCGACGAGTTGTTGGTA
AACGGGGTGCAGAATTTTTCATTCGTCGAGTCGTCGGAAAAAGGAATTCTGATTATCTCATTCAATAAAA
CTGCCAAGTGAATGAATGCTTTTTGGAAACAATTTATGAACGTTTAATAAATAACAATTTTTTTGGTTTA
AAAAAAAAAAAACCTATAGTGAGTCGTATTAATTCTGTGCTCGCAAGGTCTCCCTTTAGTGAGGGTTAAT
TCTCCCTATAGTGAGTCGTATTAGGATCCGGCGCG
