[The description below was written by a language model from this plasmid's Addgene catalogue record.]
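Description:
pJC130.1-npp-18 is a bacterial plasmid classified as an RNAi vector, built on the pJC53.2 backbone (about 3.2 kb without insert) and carrying a 294 bp fragment of npp-18 from the planarian Schmidtea mediterranea. It is maintained as a high-copy plasmid in standard E. coli cloning strains and carries dual selection, conferring resistance to both ampicillin and kanamycin. The record does not name the origin of replication and no feature table is provided, so the exact layout of backbone elements cannot be confirmed from the available information.

The insert was placed between two Eam1105I sites, both of which were destroyed during cloning. This is consistent with TA-style ligation of a PCR product into the single-base overhangs this enzyme can generate, although the record does not state this explicitly. The listed sequencing primers, SP6 on the 5′ side and T3 on the 3′ side, indicate that phage RNA polymerase promoter sequences flank the cloning site. Such flanking promoters generally allow in vitro transcription of either strand, for example to make riboprobes or double-stranded RNA, but the record does not describe the full promoter arrangement.

The associated study examined peptide hormones in planarian germline development on a genome-wide scale, so this construct is most plausibly a tool for knocking down npp-18 by RNAi and for examining its expression in S. mediterranea. The depositor notes that the repository's quality-control sequence differs slightly from the depositor and NCBI reference sequences, and that these differences do not affect plasmid function.
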