Addgene plasmid #26505: pJC130.1-npp-18
Depositing lab: Phillip Newmark. Depositing organization: University of Illinois at Urbana-Champaign. Publication: Genome-wide analyses reveal a role for peptide hormones in planarian germline development. Collins JJ, Hou X, Romanova EV, Lambrus BG, Miller CM, Saberi A, Sweedler JV, Newmark PA. PLoS Biol. 2010 . 8(10):e1000509. 10.1371/journal.pbio.1000509 PubMed 20967238.
Backbone
  Vector backbone: pJC53.2
  Backbone size w/o insert (bp): 3240
  Vector type: RNAi
Growth in bacteria
  Bacterial resistance: Ampicillin and Kanamycin, 100 & 50 μg/mL
  Growth temperature: 37°C
  Growth strain: DH5alpha
  Copy number: High Copy
Gene/Insert
  Gene/Insert name: npp-18
  Species: S. mediterranea (planarian)
  Insert size (bp): 294
  GenBank ID: BK007027
  Cloning method: Restriction Enzyme; 5′ cloning site Eam1105I (destroyed during cloning); 3′ cloning site Eam1105I (destroyed during cloning)
  Sequencing primers: 5′ Sp6; 3′ T3
Terms and licenses: Academic/Nonprofit Terms; Industry Terms: Not Available to Industry
Depositor comments: Addgene's quality control sequence has minor discrepancies with the provided depositor's sequence and NCBI; these do not affect plasmid function.
How to cite: pJC130.1-npp-18 was a gift from Phillip Newmark (Addgene plasmid # 26505 ; http://n2t.net/addgene:26505 ; RRID:Addgene_26505)
